Addgene plasmid #225813: pGLU_100
Purpose: RS421 library variant 13550
Depositing lab: Nili Ostrov. Depositing organization: Cultivarium, Convergent Research. Publication: A scalable transposon mutagenesis system for non-model bacteria. Gilbert C, Leung J, Crits-Christoph A, Kang SC, Esmurria A, Fenn K, Brumwell SL, Martin-Moldes Z, Mendler K, Barnum TP, Nguyen M-A, Lee HH, Ostrov N. bioRxiv 2025.12.22.696024 10.64898/2025.12.22.696024.
Backbone
  Vector backbone: N/A
  Vector type: Synthetic Biology
Growth in bacteria
  Bacterial resistance: Chloramphenicol, 25 μg/mL
  Growth temperature: 37°C
  Growth strain: DH5alpha
  Copy number: High Copy
Gene/Insert
  Gene/Insert name: 13550_[Himar]
  Species: Polaromonas sp. JS666
  Mutation: N/A
  Cloning method: Other
Terms and licenses: Academic/Nonprofit Terms; Industry Terms: Not Available to Industry
How to cite: pGLU_100 was a gift from Nili Ostrov (Addgene plasmid # 225813 ; http://n2t.net/addgene:225813 ; RRID:Addgene_225813)
