[The description below was written by a language model from this plasmid's Addgene catalogue record and pLannotate feature annotations shown in this document.]
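Description:
pGLU_100 is a small (about 2.3 kb) synthetic-biology plasmid deposited as one member of a part library, recorded as RS421 library variant 13550. It comes from work on a scalable transposon mutagenesis system for non-model bacteria. No named backbone is given. The annotated features describe a minimal E. coli cloning vector: a high-copy ColE1/pUC-type origin of replication and a chloramphenicol acetyltransferase (cat) gene driven by its native cat promoter and followed by the phage lambda t0 terminator. This matches the catalogue entry of chloramphenicol selection and high copy number. Short remnants of a lac operator and of the lacZα coding sequence are also detected. These are only fragments and most likely reflect leftover cloning-site sequence rather than a functional blue/white screening cassette.

The insert is listed as 13550_[Himar], with Polaromonas sp. JS666 as the source species. The name suggests a sequence variant from that organism intended for use in a Himar (mariner-family) transposon context. However, the record does not say what kind of element variant 13550 is (for example a promoter or other regulatory part), and the automated annotation assigns no feature to it. It presumably lies in the unannotated stretches, roughly the first few hundred bases and the short regions flanking the lac fragments. No transposase gene, inverted repeats, conjugation origin or reporter is annotated, so the plasmid appears to store or supply a library part rather than act as a complete transposon delivery vector. Its likely use is as a source of this variant for assembling or testing transposon constructs tailored to non-model bacterial hosts.
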