Features (pLannotate 1.2.2; 6 found; start..end, strand, type, name):
    379..394     -  protein_bind   lac operator (fragment): The lac repressor binds to the lac operator to inhibit transcription in E. coli. This inhibition can be relieved by adding lactose or isopropyl-β-D-thiogalactopyranoside (IPTG). lac repressor encoded by lacI
    545..1133    -  rep_origin     ori: high-copy-number ColE1/pMB1/pBR322/pUC origin of replication
   1266..1360    -  terminator     lambda t0 terminator: transcription terminator from phage lambda
   1384..2040    -  CDS            cat: CAT_ECOLX - Experimental evidence at protein level: Swiss-Prot protein existence level 1. This enzyme is an effector of chloramphenicol resistance in bacteria. From Escherichia coli. This protein is used as a marker in many commonly used cloning vectors, such as pACYC184.
   2041..2143    -  promoter       cat promoter: promoter of the E. coli cat gene encoding chloramphenicol acetyltransferase
   2218..2261    -  CDS            lacZα (fragment): LacZα fragment of β-galactosidase; lacZ fragment
>Addgene plasmid #225813 | pGLU_100 | addgene full sequence | sequence record 446992 | Addgene NGS Result
GTATCGCAGGTCTCACCATCGCCCTATGCTACCCGCAGTGAACCGGGGTGAGAGCTCTTCCACCAGCCGG
GGCCGCGGAACCGGCTTCGCCGGGCCGCAGGCGCAGCGCCCCCTCGGGGCCAAAGAGCTACACGAAGTGA
GCGAACGTGGGGGCTAAGCGCAGTGAACCGGGGTGAGAGCGCTTTAACAGGTTGGATGATAAGTCCCCGG
TCTAGGGTCACGCGTAGGACGCGTCGAGTAGGGTCGCTCTTAATGGTCCGGAAGCGTATGAGACCGTCAG
GCACGATCGAGCATGCTAGAAGGCTAGGTGGAGGCTCAGTGATGATAAGTCTGCGATGGTGGATGCATGT
GTCATGGTCATAGCTGTTTCCTGTGTGAAATTGTTATCCGCTCAGAGGGCACAATCCTATTCCGCGCTAT
CCGACAATCTCCAAGACATTAGGTGGAGTTCAGTTCGGCGTATGGCATATGTCGCTGGAAAGAACATGTG
AGCAAAAGGCCAGCAAAAGGCCAGGAACCGTAAAAAGGCCGCGTTGCTGGCGTTTTTCCATAGGCTCCGC
CCCCCTGACGAGCATCACAAAAATCGACGCTCAAGTCAGAGGTGGCGAAACCCGACAGGACTATAAAGAT
ACCAGGCGTTTCCCCCTGGAAGCTCCCTCGTGCGCTCTCCTGTTCCGACCCTGCCGCTTACCGGATACCT
GTCCGCCTTTCTCCCTTCGGGAAGCGTGGCGCTTTCTCATAGCTCACGCTGTAGGTATCTCAGTTCGGTG
TAGGTCGTTCGCTCCAAGCTGGGCTGTGTGCACGAACCCCCCGTTCAGCCCGACCGCTGCGCCTTATCCG
GTAACTATCGTCTTGAGTCCAACCCGGTAAGACACGACTTATCGCCACTGGCAGCAGCCACTGGTAACAG
GATTAGCAGAGCGAGGTATGTAGGCGGTGCTACAGAGTTCTTGAAGTGGTGGCCTAACTACGGCTACACT
AGAAGAACAGTATTTGGTATCTGCGCTCTGCTGAAGCCAGTTACCTTCGGAAAAAGAGTTGGTAGCTCTT
GATCCGGCAAACAAACCACCGCTGGTAGCGGTGGTTTTTTTGTTTGCAAGCAGCAGATTACGCGCAGAAA
AAAAGGATCTCAAGAAGATCCTTTGATCTTTTCTACGGGGTCTGACGCTCTATTCAACAAAGCCGCCGTC
CCGTCAAGTCAGCGTAAATGGGTAGGGGGCTTCAAATCGTCCCCCCATACGATATAAGTTGTTACTAGTG
CTTGGATTCTCACCAATAAAAAACGCCCGGCGGCAACCGAGCGTTCTGAACAAATCCAGATGGAGTTCTG
AGGTCATTACTGGATCTATCAACAGGAGTCCAAGCGAGCTCGATATCAAATTACGCCCCGCCCTGCCACT
CATCGCAGTACTGTTGTAATTCATTAAGCATTCTGCCGACATGGAAGCCATCACAAACGGCATGATGAAC
CTGAATCGCCAGCGGCATCAGCACCTTGTCGCCTTGCGTATAATATTTGCCCATGGTGAAAACGGGGGCG
AAGAAGTTGTCCATATTGGCCACGTTTAAATCAAAACTGGTGAAACTCACCCAGGGATTGGCTGAGACGA
AAAACATATTCTCAATAAACCCTTTAGGGAAATAGGCCAGGTTTTCACCGTAACACGCCACATCTTGCGA
ATATATGTGTAGAAACTGCCGGAAATCGTCGTGGTATTCACTCCAGAGCGATGAAAACGTTTCAGTTTGC
TCATGGAAAACGGTGTAACAAGGGTGAACACTATCCCATATCACCAGCTCACCGTCTTTCATTGCCATAC
GAAATTCCGGATGAGCATTCATCAGGCGGGCAAGAATGTGAATAAAGGCCGGATAAAACTTGTGCTTATT
TTTCTTTACGGTCTTTAAAAAGGCCGTAATATCCAGCTGAACGGTCTGGTTATAGGTACATTGAGCAACT
GACTGAAATGCCTCAAAATGTTCTTTACGATGCCATTGGGATATATCAACGGTGGTATATCCAGTGATTT
TTTTCTCCATTTTAGCTTCCTTAGCTCCTGAAAATCTCGATAACTCAAAAAATACGCCCGGTAGTGATCT
TATTTCATTATGGTGAAAGTTGGAACCTCTTACGTGCCGATCAACGTCTCATTGATACCTGAAACAAAAC
CCATCGTACGGCCAAGGAAGTCTCCAATAACTGTGATCCACCACAAGCGCCAGGGTTTTCCCAGTCACGA
CGTTGTAAAACGACGGCCAGTCATGCATAATCCGCACGCATCTGGAATAAGGAAGTGCCATTCCGCCTGA
CCT
